>Addgene plasmid #77508 | CRKL gRNA (BRDN0001145388) | addgene full sequence | sequence record 187900 | Addgene Assembled Sequence
CCCGGGTGCAAAGATGGATAAAGTTTTAAACAGAGAGGAATCTTTGCAGCTAATGGACCTTCTAGGTCTT
GAAAGGAGTGGGAATTGGCTCCGGTGCCCGTCAGTGGGCAGAGCGCACATCGCCCACAGTCCCCGAGAAG
TTGGGGGGAGGGGTCGGCAATTGATCCGGTGCCTAGAGAAGGTGGCGCGGGGTAAACTGGGAAAGTGATG
TCGTGTACTGGCTCCGCCTTTTTCCCGAGGGTGGGGGAGAACCGTATATAAGTGCAGTAGTCGCCGTGAA
CGTTCTTTTTCGCAACGGGTTTGCCGCCAGAACACAGGTAAGTGCCGTGTGTGGTTCCCGCGGGCCTGGC
CTCTTTACGGGTTATGGCCCTTGCGTGCCTTGAATTACTTCCACCTGGCTGCAGTACGTGATTCTTGATC
CCGAGCTTCGGGTTGGAAGTGGGTGGGAGAGTTCGAGGCCTTGCGCTTAAGGAGCCCCTTCGCCTCGTGC
TTGAGTTGAGGCCTGGCCTGGGCGCTGGGGCCGCCGCGTGCGAATCTGGTGGCACCTTCGCGCCTGTCTC
GCTGCTTTCGATAAGTCTCTAGCCATTTAAAATTTTTGATGACCTGCTGCGACGCTTTTTTTCTGGCAAG
ATAGTCTTGTAAATGCGGGCCAAGATCTGCACACTGGTATTTCGGTTTTTGGGGCCGCGGGCGGCGACGG
GGCCCGTGCGTCCCAGCGCACATGTTCGGCGAGGCGGGGCCTGCGAGCGCGGCCACCGAGAATCGGACGG
GGGTAGTCTCAAGCTGGCCGGCCTGCTCTGGTGCCTGGCCTCGCGCCGCCGTGTATCGCCCCGCCCTGGG
CGGCAAGGCTGGCCCGGTCGGCACCAGTTGCGTGAGCGGAAAGATGGCCGCTTCCCGGCCCTGCTGCAGG
GAGCTCAAAATGGAGGACGCGGCGCTCGGGAGAGCGGGCGGGTGAGTCACCCACACAAAGGAAAAGGGCC
TTTCCGTCCTCAGCCGTCGCTTCATGTGACTCCACGGAGTACCGGGCGCCGTCCAGGCACCTCGATTAGT
TCTCGAGCTTTTGGAGTACGTCGTCTTTAGGTTGGGGGGAGGGGTTTTATGCGATGGAGTTTCCCCACAC
TGAGTGGGTGGAGACTGAAGTTAGGCCAGCTTGGCACTTGATGTAATTCTCCTTGGAATTTGCCCTTTTT
GAGTTTGGATCTTGGTTCATTCTCAAGCCTCAGACAGTGGTTCAAAGTTTTTTTCTTCCATTTCAGGTGT
CGTGACGTACGGCCACCATGACCGAGTACAAGCCCACGGTGCGCCTCGCCACCCGCGACGACGTCCCCAG
GGCCGTACGCACCCTCGCCGCCGCGTTCGCCGACTACCCCGCCACGCGCCACACCGTCGATCCGGACCGC
CACATCGAGCGGGTCACCGAGCTGCAAGAACTCTTCCTCACGCGCGTCGGGCTCGACATCGGCAAGGTGT
GGGTCGCGGACGACGGCGCCGCCGTGGCGGTCTGGACCACGCCGGAGAGCGTCGAAGCGGGGGCGGTGTT
CGCCGAGATCGGCCCGCGCATGGCCGAGTTGAGCGGTTCCCGGCTGGCCGCGCAGCAACAGATGGAAGGC
CTCCTGGCGCCGCACCGGCCCAAGGAGCCCGCGTGGTTCCTGGCCACCGTCGGAGTCTCGCCCGACCACC
AGGGCAAGGGTCTGGGCAGCGCCGTCGTGCTCCCCGGAGTGGAGGCGGCCGAGCGCGCCGGGGTGCCCGC
CTTCCTGGAGACCTCCGCGCCCCGCAACCTCCCCTTCTACGAGCGGCTCGGCTTCACCGTCACCGCCGAC
GTCGAGGTGCCCGAAGGACCGCGCACCTGGTGCATGACCCGCAAGCCCGGTGCCTGAACGCGTTAAGTCG
ACAATCAACCTCTGGATTACAAAATTTGTGAAAGATTGACTGGTATTCTTAACTATGTTGCTCCTTTTAC
GCTATGTGGATACGCTGCTTTAATGCCTTTGTATCATGCTATTGCTTCCCGTATGGCTTTCATTTTCTCC
TCCTTGTATAAATCCTGGTTGCTGTCTCTTTATGAGGAGTTGTGGCCCGTTGTCAGGCAACGTGGCGTGG
TGTGCACTGTGTTTGCTGACGCAACCCCCACTGGTTGGGGCATTGCCACCACCTGTCAGCTCCTTTCCGG
GACTTTCGCTTTCCCCCTCCCTATTGCCACGGCGGAACTCATCGCCGCCTGCCTTGCCCGCTGCTGGACA
GGGGCTCGGCTGTTGGGCACTGACAATTCCGTGGTGTTGTCGGGGAAATCATCGTCCTTTCCTTGGCTGC
TCGCCTGTGTTGCCACCTGGATTCTGCGCGGGACGTCCTTCTGCTACGTCCCTTCGGCCCTCAATCCAGC
GGACCTTCCTTCCCGCGGCCTGCTGCCGGCTCTGCGGCCTCTTCCGCGTCTTCGCCTTCGCCCTCAGACG
AGTCGGATCTCCCTTTGGGCCGCCTCCCCGCGTCGACTTTAAGACCAATGACTTACAAGGCAGCTGTAGA
TCTTAGCCACTTTTTAAAAGAAAAGGGGGGACTGGAAGGGCTAATTCACTCCCAACGAAGACAAGATCTG
CTTTTTGCTTGTACTGGGTCTCTCTGGTTAGACCAGATCTGAGCCTGGGAGCTCTCTGGCTAACTAGGGA
ACCCACTGCTTAAGCCTCAATAAAGCTTGCCTTGAGTGCTTCAAGTAGTGTGTGCCCGTCTGTTGTGTGA
CTCTGGTAACTAGAGATCCCTCAGACCCTTTTAGTCAGTGTGGAAAATCTCTAGCAGTACGTATAGTAGT
TCATGTCATCTTATTATTCAGTATTTATAACTTGCAAAGAAATGAATATCAGAGAGTGAGAGGAACTTGT
TTATTGCAGCTTATAATGGTTACAAATAAAGCAATAGCATCACAAATTTCACAAATAAAGCATTTTTTTC
ACTGCATTCTAGTTGTGGTTTGTCCAAACTCATCAATGTATCTTATCATGTCTGGCTCTAGCTATCCCGC
CCCTAACTCCGCCCATCCCGCCCCTAACTCCGCCCAGTTCCGCCCATTCTCCGCCCCATGGCTGACTAAT
TTTTTTTATTTATGCAGAGGCCGAGGCCGCCTCGGCCTCTGAGCTATTCCAGAAGTAGTGAGGAGGCTTT
TTTGGAGGCCTAGGGACGTACCCAATTCGCCCTATAGTGAGTCGTATTACGCGCGCTCACTGGCCGTCGT
TTTACAACGTCGTGACTGGGAAAACCCTGGCGTTACCCAACTTAATCGCCTTGCAGCACATCCCCCTTTC
GCCAGCTGGCGTAATAGCGAAGAGGCCCGCACCGATCGCCCTTCCCAACAGTTGCGCAGCCTGAATGGCG
AATGGG
[124 nt withheld, positions 3367-3490]
C
[91 nt withheld, positions 3492-3582]
A
[49 nt withheld, positions 3584-3632]
CCTTTGACGTTGGAGTCCACGTTCTTT
[37 nt withheld, positions 3660-3696]
ACCCTATCTCGGTCTATTCTTTTGATTTATAAGGGATTTTGCCGATTTCGGCCTATTGGTTAAAAAATGA
GCTGATTTAACAAAAATTTAACGCGAATTTTAACAAAATATTAACGCTTACAATTTAGGTGGCACTTTTC
GGGGAAATGTGCGCGGAACCCCTATTTGTTTATTTTTCTAAATACATTCAAATATGTATCCGCTCATGAG
ACAATAACCCTGATAAATGCTTCAATAATATTGAAAAAGGAAGAGTATGAGTATTCAACATTTCCGTGTC
GCCCTTATTCCCTTTTTTGCGGCATTTTGCCTTCCTGTTTTTGCTCACCCAGAAACGCTGGTGAAAGTAA
AAGATGCTGAAGATCAGTTGGGTGCACGAGTGGGTTACATCGAACTGGATCTCAACAGCGGTAAGATCCT
TGAGAGTTTTCGCCCCGAAGAACGTTTTCCAATGATGAGCACTTTTAAAGTTCTGCTATGTGGCGCGGTA
TTATCCCGTATTGACGCCGGGCAAGAGCAACTCGGTCGCCGCATACACTATTCTCAGAATGACTTGGTTG
AGTACTCACCAGTCACAGAAAAGCATCTTACGGATGGCATGACAGTAAGAGAATTATGCAGTGCTGCCAT
AACCATGAGTGATAACACTGCGGCCAACTTACTTCTGACAACGATCGGAGGACCGAAGGAGCTAACCGCT
TTTTTGCACAACATGGGGGATCATGTAACTCGCCTTGATCGTTGGGAACCGGAGCTGAATGAAGCCATAC
CAAACGACGAGCGTGACACCACGATGCCTGTAGCAATGGCAACAACGTTGCGCAAACTATTAACTGGCGA
ACTACTTACTCTAGCTTCCCGGCAACAATTAATAGACTGGATGGAGGCGGATAAAGTTGCAGGACCACTT
CTGCGCTCGGCCCTTCCGGCTGGCTGGTTTATTGCTGATAAATCTGGAGCCGGTGAGCGTGGGTCTCGCG
GTATCATTGCAGCACTGGGGCCAGATGGTAAGCCCTCCCGTATCGTAGTTATCTACACGACGGGGAGTCA
GGCAACTATGGATGAACGAAATAGACAGATCGCTGAGATAGGTGCCTCACTGATTAAGCATTGGTAACTG
TCAGACCAAGTTTACTCATATATACTTTAGATTGATTTAAAACTTCATTTTTAATTTAAAAGGATCTAGG
TGAAGATCCTTTTTGATAATCTCATGACCAAAATCCCTTAACGTGAGTTTTCGTTCCACTGAGCGTCAGA
CCCCGTAGAAAAGATCAAAGGATCTTCTTGAGATCCTTTTTTTCTGCGCGTAATCTGCTGCTTGCAAACA
AAAAAACCACCGCTACCAGCGGTGGTTTGTTTGCCGGATCAAGAGCTACCAACTCTTTTTCCGAAGGTAA
CTGGCTTCAGCAGAGCGCAGATACCAAATACTGTTCTTCTAGTGTAGCCGTAGTTAGGCCACCACTTCAA
GAACTCTGTAGCACCGCCTACATACCTCGCTCTGCTAATCCTGTTACCAGTGGCTGCTGCCAGTGGCGAT
AAGTCGTGTCTTACCGGGTTGGACTCAAGACGATAGTTACCGGATAAGGCGCAGCGGTCGGGCTGAACGG
GGGGTTCGTGCACACAGCCCAGCTTGGAGCGAACGACCTACACCGAACTGAGATACCTACAGCGTGAGCT
ATGAGAAAGCGCCACGCTTCCCGAAGGGAGAAAGGCGGACAGGTATCCGGTAAGCGGCAGGGTCGGAACA
GGAGAGCGCACGAGGGAGCTTCCAGGGGGAAACGCCTGGTATCTTTATAGTCCTGTCGGGTTTCGCCACC
TCTGACTTGAGCGTCGATTTTTGTGATGCTCGTCAGGGGGGCGGAGCCTATGGAAAAACGCCAGCAACGC
GGCCTTTTTACGGTTCCTGGCCTTTTGCTGGCCTTTTGCTCACATGTTCTTTCCTGCGTTATCCCCTGAT
TCTGTGGATAACCGTATTACCGCCTTTGAGTGAGCTGATACCGCTCGCCGCAGCCGAACGACCGAGCGCA
GCGAGTCAGTGAGCGAGGAAGCGGAAGAGCGCCCAATACGCAAACCGCCTCTCCCCGCGCGTTGGCCGAT
TCATTAATGCAGCTGGCACGACAGGTTTCCCGACTGGAAAGCGGGCAGTGAGCGCAACGCAATTAATGTG
AGTTAGCTCACTCATTAGGCACCCCAGGCTTTACACTTTATGCTTCCGGCTCGTATGTTGTGTGGAATTG
TGAGCGGATAACAATTTCACACAGGAAACAGCTATGACCATGATTACGCCAAGCGCGCAATTAACCCTCA
CTAAAGGGAACAAAAGCTGGAGCTGCAAGCTTAATGTAGTCTTATGCAATACTCTTGTAGTCTTGCAACA
TGGTAACGATGAGTTAGCAACATGCCTTACAAGGAGAGAAAAAGCACCGTGCATGCCGATTGGTGGAAGT
AAGGTGGTACGATCGTGCCTTATTAGGAAGGCAACAGACGGGTCTGACATGGATTGGACGAACCACTGAA
TTGCCGCATTGCAGAGATATTGTATTTAAGTGCCTAGCTCGATACATAAACGGGTCTCTCTGGTTAGACC
AGATCTGAGCCTGGGAGCTCTCTGGCTAACTAGGGAACCCACTGCTTAAGCCTCAATAAAGCTTGCCTTG
AGTGCTTCAAGTAGTGTGTGCCCGTCTGTTGTGTGACTCTGGTAACTAGAGATCCCTCAGACCCTTTTAG
TCAGTGTGGAAAATCTCTAGCAGTGGCGCCCGAACAGGGACTTGAAAGCGAAAGGGAAACCAGAGGAGCT
CTCTCGACGCAGGACTCGGCTTGCTGAAGCGCGCACGGCAAGAGGCGAGGGGCGGCGACTGGTGAGTACG
CCAAAAATTTTGACTAGCGGAGGCTAGAAGGAGAGAGATGGGTGCGAGAGCGTCAGTATTAAGCGGGGGA
GAATTAGATCGCGATGGGAAAAAATTCGGTTAAGGCCAGGGGGAAAGAAAAAATATAAATTAAAACATAT
AGTATGGGCAAGCAGGGAGCTAGAACGATTCGCAGTTAATCCTGGCCTGTTAGAAACATCAGAAGGCTGT
AGACAAATACTGGGACAGCTACAACCATCCCTTCAGACAGGATCAGAAGAACTTAGATCATTATATAATA
CAGTAGCAACCCTCTATTGTGTGCATCAAAGGATAGAGATAAAAGACACCAAGGAAGCTTTAGACAAGAT
AGAGGAAGAGCAAAACAAAAGTAAGACCACCGCACAGCAAGCGGCCGCTGATCTTCAGACCTGGAGGAGG
AGATATGAGGGACAATTGGAGAAGTGAATTATATAAATATAAAGTAGTAAAAATTGAACCATTAGGAGTA
GCACCCACCAAGGCAAAGAGAAGAGTGGTGCAGAGAGAAAAAAGAGCAGTGGGAATAGGAGCTTTGTTCC
TTGGGTTCTTGGGAGCAGCAGGAAGCACTATGGGCGCAGCGTCAATGACGCTGACGGTACAGGCCAGACA
ATTATTGTCTGGTATAGTGCAGCAGCAGAACAATTTGCTGAGGGCTATTGAGGCGCAACAGCATCTGTTG
CAACTCACAGTCTGGGGCATCAAGCAGCTCCAGGCAAGAATCCTGGCTGTGGAAAGATACCTAAAGGATC
AACAGCTCCTGGGGATTTGGGGTTGCTCTGGAAAACTCATTTGCACCACTGCTGTGCCTTGGAATGCTAG
TTGGAGTAATAAATCTCTGGAACAGATTTGGAATCACACGACCTGGATGGAGTGGGACAGAGAAATTAAC
AATTACACAAGCTTAATACACTCCTTAATTGAAGAATCGCAAAACCAGCAAGAAAAGAATGAACAAGAAT
TATTGGAATTAGATAAATGGGCAAGTTTGTGGAATTGGTTTAACATAACAAATTGGCTGTGGTATATAAA
ATTATTCATAATGATAGTAGGAGGCTTGGTAGGTTTAAGAATAGTTTTTGCTGTACTTTCTATAGTGAAT
AGAGTTAGGCAGGGATATTCACCATTATCGTTTCAGACCCACCTCCCAACCCCGAGGGGACCCAGAGAGG
GCCTATTTCCCATGATTCCTTCATATTTGCATATACGATACAAGGCTGTTAGAGAGATAATTAGAATTAA
TTTGACTGTAAACACAAAGATATTAGTACAAAATACGTGACGTAGAAAGTAATAATTTCTTGGGTAGTTT
GCAGTTTTAAAATTATGTTTTAAAATGGACTATCATATGCTTACCGTAACTTGAAAGTATTTCGATTTCT
TGGCTTTATATATCTTGTGGAAAGGACGAAACACCGCGCGGACGAGGAACATACCGGTTTTAGAGCTAGA
AATAGCAAGTTAAAATAAGGCTAGTCCGTTATCAACTTGAAAAAGTGGCACCGAGTCGGTGCTTTTTTAA
GCTTGGCGTAACTAGATCTTGAGACAAATGGCAGTATTCATCCACAATTTTAAAAGAAAAGGGGGGATTG
GGGGGTACAGTGCAGGGGAAAGAATAGTAGACATAATAGCAACAGACATACAAACTAAAGAATTACAAAA
ACAAATTACAAAAATTCAAAATTTTCGGGTTTATTACAGGGACAGCAGAGATCCACTTTGGCGCCGGCTC
GAGGGGG
Features (pLannotate 1.2.2; 29 found; start..end, strand, type, name):
     14..80      +  CDS            small t antigen (fragment): SV40 (simian virus 40) small t antigen
    106..317     +  promoter       EF-1α core promoter: core promoter for human elongation factor EF-1α
    318..1256    +  intron         EF-1α intron A: intron upstream of the start codon of human EF-1α
   1278..1877    +  CDS            PuroR (fragment): puromycin N-acetyltransferase; pac from Streptomyces; confers resistance to puromycin
   1893..2481    +  misc_feature   WPRE: woodchuck hepatitis virus posttranscriptional regulatory element
   2532..2551    +  misc_feature   cPPT/CTS (fragment): central polypurine tract and central termination sequence of HIV-1
   2553..2786    +  LTR            3' LTR (ΔU3): self-inactivating 3' long terminal repeat (LTR) from HIV-1
   2864..2985    +  polyA_signal   SV40 poly(A) signal: SV40 polyadenylation signal
   3025..3160    +  rep_origin     SV40 ori: SV40 origin of replication
   3181..3199    -  promoter       T7 promoter: promoter for bacteriophage T7 RNA polymerase
   3207..3362    +  CDS            lacZα (fragment): LacZα fragment of β-galactosidase; lacZ fragment
   3367..3795    +  rep_origin     f1 ori (sequence partly withheld): f1 bacteriophage origin of replication; arrow indicates direction of (+) strand synthesis
   3848..3952    +  promoter       AmpR promoter: bla
   3953..4813    +  CDS            AmpR: β-lactamase; bla; confers resistance to ampicillin, carbenicillin, and related antibiotics
   4984..5572    +  rep_origin     ori: high-copy-number ColE1/pMB1/pBR322/pUC origin of replication
   5755..5847    +  CDS            lacI (fragment): lac repressor; lacI; The lac repressor binds to the lac operator to inhibit transcription in E. coli. This inhibition can be relieved by adding lactose or isopropyl-β-D-thiogalactopyranoside (IPTG).
   5860..5881    +  protein_bind   CAP binding site: CAP binding activates transcription in the presence of cAMP. E. coli catabolite activator protein
   5896..5926    +  promoter       lac promoter: promoter for the E. coli lac operon
   5934..5950    +  protein_bind   lac operator: The lac repressor binds to the lac operator to inhibit transcription in E. coli. This inhibition can be relieved by adding lactose or isopropyl-β-D-thiogalactopyranoside (IPTG). lac repressor encoded by lacI
   5995..6013    +  promoter       T3 promoter: promoter for bacteriophage T3 RNA polymerase
   6041..6267    +  promoter       RSV promoter: Rous sarcoma virus enhancer/promoter
   6268..6448    +  LTR            5' LTR (truncated): truncated 5' long terminal repeat (LTR) from HIV-1
   6495..6620    +  misc_feature   HIV-1 Ψ: packaging signal of human immunodeficiency virus type 1
   6604..6967    +  CDS            HIV-1 gag (fragment): gag protein from human immunodeficiency virus 1; gag
   7113..7346    +  misc_feature   RRE: The Rev response element (RRE) of HIV-1 allows for Rev-dependent mRNA export from the nucleus to the cytoplasm.
   7723..7749    +  CDS            Rev (fragment): human immunodeficiency virus 1 (HIV-1) Rev protein; rev; enhances nuclear export of unspliced and incompletely spliced viral mRNAs
   7753..7993    +  promoter       U6 promoter: RNA polymerase III promoter for human U6 snRNA
   8023..8098    +  misc_RNA       gRNA scaffold: guide RNA scaffold for the Streptococcus pyogenes CRISPR/Cas9 system
   8154..8271    +  misc_feature   cPPT/CTS: central polypurine tract and central termination sequence of HIV-1
