[The description below was written by a language model from this plasmid's Addgene catalogue record and pLannotate feature annotations shown in this document.]
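Description:
CRKL gRNA (BRDN0001145388) is a third-generation lentiviral guide RNA plasmid built on the lentiGuide-Puro backbone and designed to direct Streptococcus pyogenes Cas9 to the human CRKL gene. It is propagated in E. coli as a high-copy plasmid through a ColE1/pUC-type origin with ampicillin selection from the β-lactamase gene. The backbone also carries an f1 origin, an SV40 origin and poly(A) signal, and remnants of lac, T7 and T3 cloning-vector elements that play no role in the payload.

The transfer cassette is flanked by an RSV promoter-driven truncated HIV-1 5' LTR and a self-inactivating ΔU3 3' LTR. This arrangement makes genomic RNA production Tat-independent and leaves the integrated provirus without LTR promoter activity. The Ψ packaging signal with an adjoining gag fragment, the Rev response element and a cPPT/CTS support packaging, nuclear export of the viral RNA and efficient transduction. Within this unit, a human U6 RNA polymerase III promoter drives the CRKL-specific spacer fused to the SpCas9 gRNA scaffold. Downstream, an EF-1α core promoter with its intron A expresses puromycin N-acetyltransferase for selection of transduced mammalian cells, followed by a WPRE to enhance transcript expression.

The plasmid does not encode Cas9, so it is meant to be used with a separate Cas9 lentivector or in cells that already express the nuclease. The depositors' comments associate this guide with a human kinome gRNA collection, and it is suited to CRISPR knockout of CRKL in human cells after lentiviral delivery and puromycin selection.
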