Addgene plasmid #77508: CRKL gRNA (BRDN0001145388)
Purpose: 3rd generation lentiviral gRNA plasmid targeting human CRKL
Depositing lab: John Doench & David Root. Depositing organization: Broad Institute. Publication: Optimized sgRNA design to maximize activity and minimize off-target effects of CRISPR-Cas9. Doench JG, Fusi N, Sullender M, Hegde M, Vaimberg EW, Donovan KF, Smith I, Tothova Z, Wilen C, Orchard R, Virgin HW, Listgarten J, Root DE. Nat Biotechnol. 2016 Jan 18. doi: 10.1038/nbt.3437. PubMed 26780180.
Backbone
  Vector backbone: lentiGuide-Puro
  Backbone manufacturer: Zhang Lab (Addgene plasmid # 52963)
  Vector type: Mammalian Expression, Lentiviral, CRISPR
  Selectable markers: Puromycin
Growth in bacteria
  Bacterial resistance: Ampicillin, 100 μg/mL
  Growth temperature: 37°C
  Growth strain: DH5alpha
  Copy number: High Copy
Gene/Insert
  Gene/Insert name: CRKL (alt names: CRKL; NM_005207.3)
  gRNA/shRNA sequence: CGCGGACGAGGAACATACCG
  Species: H. sapiens (human)
  Entrez Gene: CRKL
  Promoter: hU6
  Cloning method: Unknown
  Sequencing primers: 5′ U6-F; 3′ pS2-R
Terms and licenses: Academic/Nonprofit Terms; Industry Terms: Not Available to Industry
Depositor comments: The gRNA was designed to target the following Genbank reference sequence(s): NM_005207.3. Note that this plasmid does NOT contain Cas9. It should be used in conjunction with lentiCas9-Blast (Addgene #52962) or otherwise with cell lines already expressing Cas9. Browse the full kinome gRNA library at http://www.addgene.org/pooled-library/broadgpp-human-kinome/ or visit http://www.broadinstitute.org/rnai/public/ for detailed protocols and information.
How to cite: CRKL gRNA (BRDN0001145388) was a gift from John Doench & David Root (Addgene plasmid # 77508 ; http://n2t.net/addgene:77508 ; RRID:Addgene_77508)
