>Addgene plasmid #77508 | CRKL gRNA (BRDN0001145388) | depositor partial sequence | sequence record 144968 | Target Sequence
CGCGGACGAGGAACATACCG
