>Addgene plasmid #77508 | CRKL gRNA (BRDN0001145388) | addgene partial sequence | sequence record 187899 | hU6-F
TAGAAAGTAATAATTTCTTGGGTAGTTTGCAGTTTTAAAATTATGTTTTAAAATGGACTATCATATGCTT
ACCGTAACTTGAAAGTATTTCGATTTCTTGGCTTTATATATCTTGTGGAAAGGACGAAACACCGCGCGGA
CGAGGAACATACCGGTTTTAGAGCTAGAAATAGCAAGTTAAAATAAGGCTAGTCCGTTATCAACTTGAAA
AAGTGGCACCGAGTCGGTGCTTTTTTAAGCTTGGCGTAACTAGATCTTGAGACAAATGGCAGTATTCATC
CACAATTTTAAAAGAAAAGGGGGGATTGGGGGGTACAGTGCAGGGGAAAGAATAGTAGACATAATAGCAA
CAGACATACAAACTAAAGAATTACAAAAACAAATTACAAAAATTCAAAATTTTCGGGTTTATTACAGGGA
CAGCAGAGATCCACTTTGGCGCCGGCTCGAGGGGGCCCGGGTGCAAAGATGGATAAAGTTTTAAACAGAG
AGGAATCTTTGCAGCTAATGGACCTTCTAGGTCTTGAAAGGAGTGGGAATTGGCTCCGGTGCCCGTCAGT
GGGCAGAGCG
